Addgene plasmid #158545: CMV-CitronRH
Purpose: Mammalian expression of nonbinding variant of direct-response citrate sensor
Depositing lab: Robert Campbell. Depositing organization: University of Alberta. Publication: High-Performance Intensiometric Direct- and Inverse-Response Genetically Encoded Biosensors for Citrate. Zhao Y, Shen Y, Wen Y, Campbell RE. ACS Cent Sci. 2020 Aug 26;6(8):1441-1450. doi: 10.1021/acscentsci.0c00518. Epub 2020 Jul 9. PubMed 32875085.
Backbone
  Vector backbone: pcDNA3.1
  Backbone size w/o insert (bp): 5500
  Vector type: Mammalian Expression
Growth in bacteria
  Bacterial resistance: Ampicillin, 100 μg/mL
  Growth temperature: 37°C
  Growth strain: DH5alpha
  Copy number: Unknown
Gene/Insert
  Gene/Insert name: CitronRH
  Insert size (bp): 1100
  Promoter: cmv
  Cloning method: Restriction Enzyme; 5′ cloning site XhoI (unknown if destroyed); 3′ cloning site HindIII (unknown if destroyed)
  Sequencing primers: 5′ TAATACGACTCACTATAGGG; 3′ TAGAAGGCACAGTCGAGG
Terms and licenses: Academic/Nonprofit Terms; Industry Terms: Not Available to Industry
Depositor comments: Please note: Plasmid contains an A2V mutation in CitronRH. This mutation is not known to affect plasmid function.
How to cite: CMV-CitronRH was a gift from Robert Campbell (Addgene plasmid # 158545 ; http://n2t.net/addgene:158545 ; RRID:Addgene_158545)
