[The description below was written by a language model from this plasmid's Addgene catalogue record and pLannotate feature annotations shown in this document.]
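Description:
CMV-CitronRH is a mammalian expression plasmid built on the pcDNA3.1 backbone that encodes CitronRH, a nonbinding variant of a direct-response, intensiometric genetically encoded citrate biosensor. It is propagated in E. coli through a high-copy ColE1/pUC-type origin and selected with ampicillin via the β-lactamase gene and its native promoter. The backbone also carries an f1 phage origin and an SV40 early promoter driving a neomycin/kanamycin phosphotransferase gene with an SV40 polyadenylation signal, which would allow G418 selection of stably transfected mammalian cells. The sequenced record is about 6.5 kb. A few small annotations, such as a truncated HIV-1 LTR fragment, a ble fragment and lac-region remnants, appear to be short backbone matches rather than functional parts.

The roughly 1.1 kb insert was cloned between XhoI and HindIII downstream of the human CMV immediate-early enhancer and promoter and is terminated by the bovine growth hormone polyadenylation signal. A T7 promoter sits just upstream of the coding region. The feature table shows how the sensor is organised: a fragment of the Klebsiella pneumoniae CitA sensor kinase, whose periplasmic domain binds citrate, is flanked on either side by two GFP-derived fragments. In such a design, ligand-induced conformational change in the binding domain modulates fluorescence of the split fluorescent protein. Because this variant is described as nonbinding, it most plausibly serves as a citrate-insensitive control alongside the functional sensor in live-cell imaging, although the record does not state which mutations abolish binding. The depositor notes an A2V substitution in CitronRH that is not known to affect function.
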