Features (pLannotate 1.2.2; 22 found; start..end, strand, type, name):
     28..80      -  misc_feature   bom (fragment): basis of mobility region from pBR322
    235..614     +  enhancer       CMV enhancer: human cytomegalovirus immediate early enhancer
    615..818     +  promoter       CMV promoter: human cytomegalovirus (CMV) immediate early promoter
    814..847     +  LTR            5' LTR (truncated) (fragment): truncated 5' long terminal repeat (LTR) from HIV-1
    863..881     +  promoter       T7 promoter: promoter for bacteriophage T7 RNA polymerase
    928..1362    +  CDS            EGFP (fragment): the original enhanced GFP (Yang et al., 1996) mammalian codon-optimized
   1366..1758    +  CDS            citA (fragment): CITA_KLEPN - Experimental evidence at protein level: Swiss-Prot protein existence level 1. Member of the two-component regulatory system CitA/CitB. Probably activates CitB by phosphorylation. The periplasmic domain binds H-citrate(2-), which is essential for induction of the citrate- fermentation genes. From Klebsiella pneumoniae.
   1768..2034    +  CDS            cEGFP (fragment): cEGFP is a basic (constitutively fluorescent) green fluorescent protein published in 2008, derived from Aequorea victoria.
   2070..2294    +  polyA_signal   bGH poly(A) signal: bovine growth hormone polyadenylation signal
   2298..2319    +  promoter       SV40 promoter (fragment): SV40 enhancer and early promoter
   2340..2768    +  rep_origin     f1 ori (sequence partly withheld): f1 bacteriophage origin of replication; arrow indicates direction of (+) strand synthesis
   2782..3111    +  promoter       SV40 promoter: SV40 enhancer and early promoter
   3178..3969    +  CDS            neo: KKA2_KLEPN - Also known as kan, nptII. Experimental evidence at protein level: Swiss-Prot protein existence level 1. Resistance to kanamycin, neomycin, paromomycin, ribostamycin, butirosin and gentamicin B. From Klebsiella pneumoniae.
   3993..4151    +  CDS            ble (fragment): BLE_KLEPN - Experimental evidence at protein level: Swiss-Prot protein existence level 1. Binding protein with a strong affinity to the bleomycin family of antibiotics. Binds to CL990; an antimitotic-antibiotic compound. From Klebsiella pneumoniae.
   4146..4267    +  polyA_signal   SV40 poly(A) signal: SV40 polyadenylation signal
   4340..4356    -  protein_bind   lac operator: The lac repressor binds to the lac operator to inhibit transcription in E. coli. This inhibition can be relieved by adding lactose or isopropyl-β-D-thiogalactopyranoside (IPTG). lac repressor encoded by lacI
   4364..4394    -  promoter       lac promoter: promoter for the E. coli lac operon
   4409..4430    -  protein_bind   CAP binding site: CAP binding activates transcription in the presence of cAMP. E. coli catabolite activator protein
   4443..4535    -  CDS            lacI (fragment): lac repressor; lacI; The lac repressor binds to the lac operator to inhibit transcription in E. coli. This inhibition can be relieved by adding lactose or isopropyl-β-D-thiogalactopyranoside (IPTG).
   4718..5306    -  rep_origin     ori: high-copy-number ColE1/pMB1/pBR322/pUC origin of replication
   5477..6337    -  CDS            AmpR: β-lactamase; bla; confers resistance to ampicillin, carbenicillin, and related antibiotics
   6338..6442    -  promoter       AmpR promoter: bla
>Addgene plasmid #158545 | CMV-CitronRH | addgene full sequence | sequence record 309046 | Addgene NGS Result
GACGGATCGGGAGATCTCCCGATCCCCTATGGTGCACTCTCAGTACAATCTGCTCTGATGCCGCATAGTT
AAGCCAGTATCTGCTCCCTGCTTGTGTGTTGGAGGTCGCTGAGTAGTGCGCGAGCAAAATTTAAGCTACA
ACAAGGCAAGGCTTGACCGACAATTGCATGAAGAATCTGCTTAGGGTTAGGCGTTTTGCGCTGCTTCGCG
ATGTACGGGCCAGATATACGCGTTGACATTGATTATTGACTAGTTATTAATAGTAATCAATTACGGGGTC
ATTAGTTCATAGCCCATATATGGAGTTCCGCGTTACATAACTTACGGTAAATGGCCCGCCTGGCTGACCG
CCCAACGACCCCCGCCCATTGACGTCAATAATGACGTATGTTCCCATAGTAACGCCAATAGGGACTTTCC
ATTGACGTCAATGGGTGGAGTATTTACGGTAAACTGCCCACTTGGCAGTACATCAAGTGTATCATATGCC
AAGTACGCCCCCTATTGACGTCAATGACGGTAAATGGCCCGCCTGGCATTATGCCCAGTACATGACCTTA
TGGGACTTTCCTACTTGGCAGTACATCTACGTATTAGTCATCGCTATTACCATGGTGATGCGGTTTTGGC
AGTACATCAATGGGCGTGGATAGCGGTTTGACTCACGGGGATTTCCAAGTCTCCACCCCATTGACGTCAA
TGGGAGTTTGTTTTGGCACCAAAATCAACGGGACTTTCCAAAATGTCGTAACAACTCCGCCCCATTGACG
CAAATGGGCGGTAGGCGTGTACGGTGGGAGGTCTATATAAGCAGAGCTCTCTGGCTAACTAGAGAACCCA
CTGCTTACTGGCTTATCGAAATTAATACGACTCACTATAGGGAGACCCAAGCTGGCTAGCGTTTAAACGG
GCCCTCTAGACTCGAGAATGGTGAGCAAGGGCGAGGAGCTGTTCACCGGGGTGGTGCCCATCCTGGCCGA
GCTGGACGGCGACGTAAACGGCCACAAGTTCAGCGTGTCCGGCGAGGGTGAGGGCGATGCCACCTACGGC
AAGTTGACCATGAAGTTCATCTGCACCACCGGCAAGCTGCCCGTGCCCTGGCCCACCCTCGTGACCACCC
TGACCTACGGCGTGCAGTGCTTCAGCCGCTACCCCGACCACATGAGGCAGCACGACTTCTTCAAGTCCGC
CATGCCCGAAGGCTACATCCAGGAGCGCACCATCTTCTTCAAGGGCGACGGCAACTACAAGACCCGCGCC
GAGGTGAAGTTCGAGGGCGACACCCTGGTGAACCGCATCGAACTGAAGGGCGCCGACTTCAGGGAGGACG
GCAACATCCTGGGGCACAAGCTGGTGTACAACATGGTGACCGAGGAGCGTCTGCATCATCAGGTCGGGCA
ACGGGCGCTGATTCAGGCGATGCAGATTTCGACGATGCCAGAGCTGGTGGAGGCAGTGCAGAAACGCGAT
CTCGCCAGGATCAAAGCCCTTATCGACCCCATGCGTTCGTTCCCCGACGCCACCTACATCACCGTCGGTG
ATGCCAGCGGCCAGGCCCTCTATGCCGTCAATCCTGATGAAATCGGCAAATCGATGGTAGGCGGCGATAG
CGATGAGGCGTTGATAAACGCTAAAGGCTACGTGTCAGTGCGCAAAGGCTCGCTGGGATCGTCGCTGCGC
GGTAAATCGCCGATTCTGGACGCAACCGGCAGGGTGGTCGGCATTGTGTCGGTAGGCTATACCATTGAGC
AACTGGAATCGAATTTGGTCTATATCAAGGCCGACAAACAGAAGAACGGCATCAAGGCGAACTTCCACGT
CCGCCACAACATCGAGGACGGCGGCGTGCAGCTCGCCTACCACTACCAGCAGAACACCCCCATCGGCGAC
GGCCCCGTGCTGCTGCCCGACAACCACTACCTGAGCGTGCAGTCCGAGCTTTCGAAAGACCCCAACGAGA
AGCGCGATCACATGGTCCTGCAGGAGCACGTGACCGCCGCCGGGATCACTCTCGGCATGGCCGAGCTGTA
CAAGTAAAAGCTTAAGTTTAAACCGCTGATCAGCCTCGACTGTGCCTTCTAGTTGCCAGCCATCTGTTGT
TTGCCCCTCCCCCGTGCCTTCCTTGACCCTGGAAGGTGCCACTCCCACTGTCCTTTCCTAATAAAATGAG
GAAATTGCATCGCATTGTCTGAGTAGGTGTCATTCTATTCTGGGGGGTGGGGTGGGGCAGGACAGCAAGG
GGGAGGATTGGGAAGACAATAGCAGGCATGCTGGGGATGCGGTGGGCTCTATGGCTTCTGAGGCGGAAAG
AACCAGCTGGGGCTCTAGGGGGTATCCCC
[124 nt withheld, positions 2340-2463]
C
[91 nt withheld, positions 2465-2555]
A
[49 nt withheld, positions 2557-2605]
CCTTTGACGTTGGAGTCCACGTTCTTT
[37 nt withheld, positions 2633-2669]
ACCCTATCTCGGTCTATTCTTTTGATTTATAAGGGATTTTGCCGATTTCGGCCTATTGGTTAAAAAATGA
GCTGATTTAACAAAAATTTAACGCGAATTAATTCTGTGGAATGTGTGTCAGTTAGGGTGTGGAAAGTCCC
CAGGCTCCCCAGCAGGCAGAAGTATGCAAAGCATGCATCTCAATTAGTCAGCAACCAGGTGTGGAAAGTC
CCCAGGCTCCCCAGCAGGCAGAAGTATGCAAAGCATGCATCTCAATTAGTCAGCAACCATAGTCCCGCCC
CTAACTCCGCCCATCCCGCCCCTAACTCCGCCCAGTTCCGCCCATTCTCCGCCCCATGGCTGACTAATTT
TTTTTATTTATGCAGAGGCCGAGGCCGCCTCTGCCTCTGAGCTATTCCAGAAGTAGTGAGGAGGCTTTTT
TGGAGGCCTAGGCTTTTGCAAAAAGCTCCCGGGAGCTTGTATATCCATTTTCGGATCTGATCAAGAGACA
GGATGAGGATCGTTTCGCATGATTGAACAAGATGGATTGCACGCAGGTTCTCCGGCCGCTTGGGTGGAGA
GGCTATTCGGCTATGACTGGGCACAACAGACAATCGGCTGCTCTGATGCCGCCGTGTTCCGGCTGTCAGC
GCAGGGGCGCCCGGTTCTTTTTGTCAAGACCGACCTGTCCGGTGCCCTGAATGAACTGCAGGACGAGGCA
GCGCGGCTATCGTGGCTGGCCACGACGGGCGTTCCTTGCGCAGCTGTGCTCGACGTTGTCACTGAAGCGG
GAAGGGACTGGCTGCTATTGGGCGAAGTGCCGGGGCAGGATCTCCTGTCATCTCACCTTGCTCCTGCCGA
GAAAGTATCCATCATGGCTGATGCAATGCGGCGGCTGCATACGCTTGATCCGGCTACCTGCCCATTCGAC
CACCAAGCGAAACATCGCATCGAGCGAGCACGTACTCGGATGGAAGCCGGTCTTGTCGATCAGGATGATC
TGGACGAAGAGCATCAGGGGCTCGCGCCAGCCGAACTGTTCGCCAGGCTCAAGGCGCGCATGCCCGACGG
CGAGGATCTCGTCGTGACCCATGGCGATGCCTGCTTGCCGAATATCATGGTGGAAAATGGCCGCTTTTCT
GGATTCATCGACTGTGGCCGGCTGGGTGTGGCGGACCGCTATCAGGACATAGCGTTGGCTACCCGTGATA
TTGCTGAAGAGCTTGGCGGCGAATGGGCTGACCGCTTCCTCGTGCTTTACGGTATCGCCGCTCCCGATTC
GCAGCGCATCGCCTTCTATCGCCTTCTTGACGAGTTCTTCTGAGCGGGACTCTGGGGTTCGAAATGACCG
ACCAAGCGACGCCCAACCTGCCATCACGAGATTTCGATTCCACCGCCGCCTTCTATGAAAGGTTGGGCTT
CGGAATCGTTTTCCGGGACGCCGGCTGGATGATCCTCCAGCGCGGGGATCTCATGCTGGAGTTCTTCGCC
CACCCCAACTTGTTTATTGCAGCTTATAATGGTTACAAATAAAGCAATAGCATCACAAATTTCACAAATA
AAGCATTTTTTTCACTGCATTCTAGTTGTGGTTTGTCCAAACTCATCAATGTATCTTATCATGTCTGTAT
ACCGTCGACCTCTAGCTAGAGCTTGGCGTAATCATGGTCATAGCTGTTTCCTGTGTGAAATTGTTATCCG
CTCACAATTCCACACAACATACGAGCCGGAAGCATAAAGTGTAAAGCCTGGGGTGCCTAATGAGTGAGCT
AACTCACATTAATTGCGTTGCGCTCACTGCCCGCTTTCCAGTCGGGAAACCTGTCGTGCCAGCTGCATTA
ATGAATCGGCCAACGCGCGGGGAGAGGCGGTTTGCGTATTGGGCGCTCTTCCGCTTCCTCGCTCACTGAC
TCGCTGCGCTCGGTCGTTCGGCTGCGGCGAGCGGTATCAGCTCACTCAAAGGCGGTAATACGGTTATCCA
CAGAATCAGGGGATAACGCAGGAAAGAACATGTGAGCAAAAGGCCAGCAAAAGGCCAGGAACCGTAAAAA
GGCCGCGTTGCTGGCGTTTTTCCATAGGCTCCGCCCCCCTGACGAGCATCACAAAAATCGACGCTCAAGT
CAGAGGTGGCGAAACCCGACAGGACTATAAAGATACCAGGCGTTTCCCCCTGGAAGCTCCCTCGTGCGCT
CTCCTGTTCCGACCCTGCCGCTTACCGGATACCTGTCCGCCTTTCTCCCTTCGGGAAGCGTGGCGCTTTC
TCATAGCTCACGCTGTAGGTATCTCAGTTCGGTGTAGGTCGTTCGCTCCAAGCTGGGCTGTGTGCACGAA
CCCCCCGTTCAGCCCGACCGCTGCGCCTTATCCGGTAACTATCGTCTTGAGTCCAACCCGGTAAGACACG
ACTTATCGCCACTGGCAGCAGCCACTGGTAACAGGATTAGCAGAGCGAGGTATGTAGGCGGTGCTACAGA
GTTCTTGAAGTGGTGGCCTAACTACGGCTACACTAGAAGAACAGTATTTGGTATCTGCGCTCTGCTGAAG
CCAGTTACCTTCGGAAAAAGAGTTGGTAGCTCTTGATCCGGCAAACAAACCACCGCTGGTAGCGGTGGTT
TTTTTGTTTGCAAGCAGCAGATTACGCGCAGAAAAAAAGGATCTCAAGAAGATCCTTTGATCTTTTCTAC
GGGGTCTGACGCTCAGTGGAACGAAAACTCACGTTAAGGGATTTTGGTCATGAGATTATCAAAAAGGATC
TTCACCTAGATCCTTTTAAATTAAAAATGAAGTTTTAAATCAATCTAAAGTATATATGAGTAAACTTGGT
CTGACAGTTACCAATGCTTAATCAGTGAGGCACCTATCTCAGCGATCTGTCTATTTCGTTCATCCATAGT
TGCCTGACTCCCCGTCGTGTAGATAACTACGATACGGGAGGGCTTACCATCTGGCCCCAGTGCTGCAATG
ATACCGCGAGACCCACGCTCACCGGCTCCAGATTTATCAGCAATAAACCAGCCAGCCGGAAGGGCCGAGC
GCAGAAGTGGTCCTGCAACTTTATCCGCCTCCATCCAGTCTATTAATTGTTGCCGGGAAGCTAGAGTAAG
TAGTTCGCCAGTTAATAGTTTGCGCAACGTTGTTGCCATTGCTACAGGCATCGTGGTGTCACGCTCGTCG
TTTGGTATGGCTTCATTCAGCTCCGGTTCCCAACGATCAAGGCGAGTTACATGATCCCCCATGTTGTGCA
AAAAAGCGGTTAGCTCCTTCGGTCCTCCGATCGTTGTCAGAAGTAAGTTGGCCGCAGTGTTATCACTCAT
GGTTATGGCAGCACTGCATAATTCTCTTACTGTCATGCCATCCGTAAGATGCTTTTCTGTGACTGGTGAG
TACTCAACCAAGTCATTCTGAGAATAGTGTATGCGGCGACCGAGTTGCTCTTGCCCGGCGTCAATACGGG
ATAATACCGCGCCACATAGCAGAACTTTAAAAGTGCTCATCATTGGAAAACGTTCTTCGGGGCGAAAACT
CTCAAGGATCTTACCGCTGTTGAGATCCAGTTCGATGTAACCCACTCGTGCACCCAACTGATCTTCAGCA
TCTTTTACTTTCACCAGCGTTTCTGGGTGAGCAAAAACAGGAAGGCAAAATGCCGCAAAAAAGGGAATAA
GGGCGACACGGAAATGTTGAATACTCATACTCTTCCTTTTTCAATATTATTGAAGCATTTATCAGGGTTA
TTGTCTCATGAGCGGATACATATTTGAATGTATTTAGAAAAATAAACAAATAGGGGTTCCGCGCACATTT
CCCCGAAAAGTGCCACCTGACGTC
